Addgene plasmid #17397: pENTR4-GFP-C3 (w393-1)
Purpose: Gateway entry vector for N-term eGFP fusion, frame C3
Depositing lab: Eric Campeau & Paul Kaufman. Depositing organization: University of Massachusetts, Worcester. Publication: A versatile viral system for expression and depletion of proteins in mammalian cells. Campeau E, Ruhl VE, Rodier F, Smith CL, Rahmberg BL, Fuss JO, Campisi J, Yaswen P, Cooper PK, Kaufman PD.. PLoS One. 2009 Aug 6;4(8):e6529. 10.1371/journal.pone.0006529 PubMed 19657394.
Backbone
  Vector backbone: pENTR4
  Backbone manufacturer: Invitrogen
  Backbone size w/o insert (bp): 3024
  Vector type: Mammalian Expression ; Entry vector
Growth in bacteria
  Bacterial resistance: Kanamycin, 50 μg/mL
  Growth temperature: 37°C
  Growth strain: DH5alpha
  Growth instructions: TOP10F', 37oC
  Copy number: High Copy
Gene/Insert
  Gene/Insert name: GFP-C3 (alt name: enhanced green fluorescent protein)
  Insert size (bp): 716
  Cloning method: Restriction Enzyme; 5′ cloning site Nco I (not destroyed); 3′ cloning site Xba I (not destroyed)
  Sequencing primers: 5′ ENTRforw; 3′ ENTRrev
Terms and licenses: Academic/Nonprofit Terms; Industry Terms: Not Available to Industry
How to cite: pENTR4-GFP-C3 (w393-1) was a gift from Eric Campeau & Paul Kaufman (Addgene plasmid # 17397 ; http://n2t.net/addgene:17397 ; RRID:Addgene_17397)
