[The description below was written by a language model from this plasmid's Addgene catalogue record and the feature table of its GenBank file.]
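Description:
pENTR4-GFP-C3 (w393-1) is a Gateway entry vector built on the Invitrogen pENTR4 backbone, designed for making N-terminal eGFP fusions to a gene of interest. It is a small circular plasmid (the sequence record totals 3024 bp, the same figure the catalogue lists as backbone size without insert, so that field probably reflects the whole construct). It is propagated in E. coli from a high-copy ColE1/pUC-type origin and selected with kanamycin through the aph(3')-Ia aminoglycoside phosphotransferase gene. Tandem rrnB T1 and T2 transcription terminators lie upstream of the recombination cassette, where they limit read-through transcription from the backbone into the insert.

The payload sits between the attL1 and attL2 sites. It consists of a mammalian codon-optimized enhanced GFP coding sequence of about 716 bp, cloned between NcoI and XbaI sites that were both preserved, followed directly by a multiple cloning site. A gene of interest is inserted into this MCS in frame with eGFP, so that the fluorescent protein is fused to its N-terminus. The "C3" designation refers to one of the reading frames offered for the cloning sites, letting users choose the version whose frame matches their fragment.

The feature table shows no promoter or polyadenylation signal within the att-flanked region, so despite its "mammalian expression" classification the plasmid is not itself an expression construct. Instead, an LR Clonase reaction transfers the GFP-fusion cassette into a destination vector that supplies the regulatory elements. The associated publication describes a viral vector system for expressing and depleting proteins in mammalian cells, and this entry clone serves as a module for it. Primer sites flanking the cassette and within EGFP allow inserts to be verified by sequencing.
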