LOCUS       Exported 3024 bp ds-DNA circular SYN 12-MAY-2021
DEFINITION  Gateway entry vector for N-term eGFP fusion, frame C3.
ACCESSION   .
VERSION     .
KEYWORDS    pENTR4-GFP-C3 (w393-1)
SOURCE      synthetic DNA construct
  ORGANISM  synthetic DNA construct
REFERENCE   1 (bases 1 to 3024)
  AUTHORS   Campeau E, Ruhl VE, Rodier F, Smith CL, Rahmberg BL, Fuss JO,
            Campisi J, Yaswen P, Cooper PK, Kaufman PD.
  TITLE     A versatile viral system for expression and depletion of proteins in
            mammalian cells.
  JOURNAL   PLoS One. 2009 Aug 6;4(8):e6529.
  PUBMED    19657394
REFERENCE   2 (bases 1 to 3024)
  AUTHORS   .
  TITLE     Direct Submission
  JOURNAL   Exported May 12, 2021 from SnapGene Server 1.1.58
            http://www.snapgene.com
FEATURES             Location/Qualifiers
     source          1..3024
                     /organism="synthetic DNA construct"
                     /mol_type="other DNA"
     terminator      103..189
                     /gene="Escherichia coli rrnB"
                     /label=rrnB T1 terminator
                     /note="transcription terminator T1 from the E. coli rrnB
                     gene"
     terminator      281..308
                     /label=rrnB T2 terminator
                     /note="transcription terminator T2 from the E. coli rrnB
                     gene"
     primer_bind     316..339
                     /label=pENTR-F
                     /note="pENTR vectors, forward primer"
     protein_bind    358..457
                     /gene="mutant version of attL"
                     /label=attL1
                     /bound_moiety="LR Clonase(TM)"
                     /note="recombination site for the Gateway(R) LR reaction"
     CDS             463..1179
                     /codon_start=1
                     /product="enhanced GFP"
                     /label=EGFP
                     /translation="MVSKGEELFTGVVPILVELDGDVNGHKFSVSGEGEGDATYGKLTL
                     KFICTTGKLPVPWPTLVTTLTYGVQCFSRYPDHMKQHDFFKSAMPEGYVQERTIFFKDD
                     GNYKTRAEVKFEGDTLVNRIELKGIDFKEDGNILGHKLEYNYNSHNVYIMADKQKNGIK
                     VNFKIRHNIEDGSVQLADHYQQNTPIGDGPVLLPDNHYLSTQSALSKDPNEKRDHMVLL
                     EFVTAAGITLGMDELYK"
     CDS             463..1179
                     /codon_start=1
                     /product="the original enhanced GFP (Yang et al., 1996)"
                     /label=EGFP
                     /note="mammalian codon-optimized"
                     /translation="MVSKGEELFTGVVPILVELDGDVNGHKFSVSGEGEGDATYGKLTL
                     KFICTTGKLPVPWPTLVTTLTYGVQCFSRYPDHMKQHDFFKSAMPEGYVQERTIFFKDD
                     GNYKTRAEVKFEGDTLVNRIELKGIDFKEDGNILGHKLEYNYNSHNVYIMADKQKNGIK
                     VNFKIRHNIEDGSVQLADHYQQNTPIGDGPVLLPDNHYLSTQSALSKDPNEKRDHMVLL
                     EFVTAAGITLGMDELYK"
     primer_bind     complement(508..529)
                     /label=EGFP-N
                     /note="EGFP, reverse primer"
     primer_bind     complement(769..788)
                     /label=EXFP-R
                     /note="For distinguishing EGFP variants, reverse primer"
     primer_bind     1116..1137
                     /label=EGFP-C
                     /note="EGFP, forward primer"
     misc_feature    1185..1241
                     /label=MCS
                     /note="multiple cloning site"
     protein_bind    complement(1253..1352)
                     /gene="mutant version of attL"
                     /label=attL2
                     /bound_moiety="LR Clonase(TM)"
                     /note="recombination site for the Gateway(R) LR reaction"
     primer_bind     complement(1464..1483)
                     /label=pENTR-R
                     /note="pENTR vectors, reverse primer"
     CDS             1475..2284
                     /codon_start=1
                     /gene="aph(3')-Ia"
                     /product="aminoglycoside phosphotransferase"
                     /label=KanR
                     /note="confers resistance to kanamycin in bacteria or G418
                     (Geneticin(R)) in eukaryotes"
                     /translation="MSHIQRETSRPRLNSNMDADLYGYKWARDNVGQSGATIYRLYGKP
                     DAPELFLKHGKGSVANDVTDEMVRLNWLTEFMPLPTIKHFIRTPGDAWLLTTAIPGKTA
                     FQVLEEYPDSGENIVDALAVFLRRLHSIPVCNCPFNSDRVFRLAQAQSRMNNGLVDASD
                     FDDERNGWPVEQVWKEMHKLLPFSPDSVVTHGDFSLDNLIFDEGKLIGCIDVGRVGIAD
                     RYQDLAILWNCLGEFSPSLQKRLFQKYGIDNPDMNKLQFHLMLDEFF"
     primer_bind     complement(1542..1561)
                     /label=Kan-R
                     /note="Kanamycin resistance gene, reverse primer"
     rep_origin      2374..2962
                     /direction=RIGHT
                     /label=ori
                     /note="high-copy-number ColE1/pMB1/pBR322/pUC origin of
                     replication"
     primer_bind     2863..2882
                     /label=pBR322ori-F
                     /note="pBR322 origin, forward primer"
ORIGIN
        1 ctttcctgcg ttatcccctg attctgtgga taaccgtatt accgctagca tggatctcgg
       61 ggacgtctaa ctactaagcg agagtaggga actgccaggc atcaaataaa acgaaaggct
      121 cagtcggaag actgggcctt tcgttttatc tgttgtttgt cggtgaacgc tctcctgagt
      181 aggacaaatc cgccgggagc ggatttgaac gttgtgaagc aacggcccgg agggtggcgg
      241 gcaggacgcc cgccataaac tgccaggcat caaactaagc agaaggccat cctgacggat
      301 ggcctttttg cgtttctaca aactcttcct gttagttagt tacttaagct cgggccccaa
      361 ataatgattt tattttgact gatagtgacc tgttcgttgc aacaaattga taagcaatgc
      421 ttttttataa tgccaacttt gtacaaaaaa gcaggctcca ccatggtgag caagggcgag
      481 gagctgttca ccggggtggt gcccatcctg gtcgagctgg acggcgacgt aaacggccac
      541 aagttcagcg tgtccggcga gggcgagggc gatgccacct acggcaagct gaccctgaag
      601 ttcatctgca ccaccggcaa gctgcccgtg ccctggccca ccctcgtgac caccctgacc
      661 tacggcgtgc agtgcttcag ccgctacccc gaccacatga agcagcacga cttcttcaag
      721 tccgccatgc ccgaaggcta cgtccaggag cgcaccatct tcttcaagga cgacggcaac
      781 tacaagaccc gcgccgaggt gaagttcgag ggcgacaccc tggtgaaccg catcgagctg
      841 aagggcatcg acttcaagga ggacggcaac atcctggggc acaagctgga gtacaactac
      901 aacagccaca acgtctatat catggccgac aagcagaaga acggcatcaa ggtgaacttc
      961 aagatccgcc acaacatcga ggacggcagc gtgcagctcg ccgaccacta ccagcagaac
     1021 acccccatcg gcgacggccc cgtgctgctg cccgacaacc actacctgag cacccagtcc
     1081 gccctgagca aagaccccaa cgagaagcgc gatcacatgg tcctgctgga gttcgtgacc
     1141 gccgccggga tcactctcgg catggacgag ctgtacaagt actcagatct cgagctcaag
     1201 cttcgaattc tgcagtcgac ggtaccgcgg gcccgggatc caccggatct agacccagct
     1261 ttcttgtaca aagttggcat tataagaaag cattgcttat caatttgttg caacgaacag
     1321 gtcactatca gtcaaaataa aatcattatt tgccatccag ctgcagctct ggcccgtgtc
     1381 tcaaaatctc tgatgttaca ttgcacaaga taaaaatata tcatcatgaa caataaaact
     1441 gtctgcttac ataaacagta atacaagggg tgttatgagc catattcaac gggaaacgtc
     1501 gaggccgcga ttaaattcca acatggatgc tgatttatat gggtataaat gggctcgcga
     1561 taatgtcggg caatcaggtg cgacaatcta tcgcttgtat gggaagcccg atgcgccaga
     1621 gttgtttctg aaacatggca aaggtagcgt tgccaatgat gttacagatg agatggtcag
     1681 actaaactgg ctgacggaat ttatgcctct tccgaccatc aagcatttta tccgtactcc
     1741 tggtgatgca tggttactca ccactgcgat ccccggaaaa acagcattcc aggtattaga
     1801 agaatatcct gattcaggtg aaaatattgt tgatgcgctg gcagtgttcc tgcgccggtt
     1861 gcattcgatt cctgtttgta attgtccttt taacagcgat cgcgtatttc gtctcgctca
     1921 ggcgcaatca cgaatgaata acggtttggt tgatgcgagt gattttgatg acgagcgtaa
     1981 tggctggcct gttgaacaag tctggaaaga aatgcataaa cttttgccat tctcaccgga
     2041 ttcagtcgtc actcatggtg atttctcact tgataacctt atttttgacg aggggaaatt
     2101 aataggttgt attgatgttg gacgagtcgg aatcgcagac cgataccagg atcttgccat
     2161 cctatggaac tgcctcggtg agttttctcc ttcattacag aaacggcttt ttcaaaaata
     2221 tggtattgat aatcctgata tgaataaatt gcagtttcat ttgatgctcg atgagttttt
     2281 ctaatcagaa ttggttaatt ggttgtaaca ttattcagat tgggccccgt tccactgagc
     2341 gtcagacccc gtagaaaaga tcaaaggatc ttcttgagat cctttttttc tgcgcgtaat
     2401 ctgctgcttg caaacaaaaa aaccaccgct accagcggtg gtttgtttgc cggatcaaga
     2461 gctaccaact ctttttccga aggtaactgg cttcagcaga gcgcagatac caaatactgt
     2521 tcttctagtg tagccgtagt taggccacca cttcaagaac tctgtagcac cgcctacata
     2581 cctcgctctg ctaatcctgt taccagtggc tgctgccagt ggcgataagt cgtgtcttac
     2641 cgggttggac tcaagacgat agttaccgga taaggcgcag cggtcgggct gaacgggggg
     2701 ttcgtgcaca cagcccagct tggagcgaac gacctacacc gaactgagat acctacagcg
     2761 tgagctatga gaaagcgcca cgcttcccga agggagaaag gcggacaggt atccggtaag
     2821 cggcagggtc ggaacaggag agcgcacgag ggagcttcca gggggaaacg cctggtatct
     2881 ttatagtcct gtcgggtttc gccacctctg acttgagcgt cgatttttgt gatgctcgtc
     2941 aggggggcgg agcctatgga aaaacgccag caacgcggcc tttttacggt tcctggcctt
     3001 ttgctggcct tttgctcaca tgtt
//
