>Addgene plasmid #17397 | pENTR4-GFP-C3 (w393-1) | addgene partial sequence | sequence record 25891 | 17397 with EGFP-N
TCCTCGCCCTTGCTCACCATGGTGGAGCCTGCTTTTTTGTACAAAGTTGGCATTATAAAAAAGCATTGCT
TATCAATTTGTTGCAACGAACAGGTCACTATCAGTCAAAATAAAATCATTATTTGGGGCCCGAGCTTAAG
TAACTAACTAACAGGAAGAGTTTGTAGAAACGCAAAAAGGCCATCCGTCAGGATGGCCTTCTGCTTAGTT
TGATGCCTGGCAGTTTATGGCGGGCGTCCTGCCCGCCACCCTCCGGGCCGTTGCTTCACAACGTTCAAAT
CCGCTCCCGGCGGATTTGTCCTACTCAGGAGAGCGTTCACCGACAAACAACAGATAAAACGAAAGGCTCA
GTCGGAAGACTGGGCCTTTCGTTTTATTTGATGCCTGGCAGTTCCCTACTCTCGCTTAGTAGTTAGACGT
CCCCGAGATCCATGCTAGCGGTAATACGGTTATCCACAGAATCAGGGGATAACGCAGGAAAGAACATGTG
AGCAAAAGGCCAGCAAAAGGCCAGGAACCGTAAAAAGGCCGCGTTGCTGGCGTTTTTCCATAGGCTCCGC
CCCCCTGACGAGCATCACAAAAATCGACGCTCAAGTCAGAGGTGGCGAAACCCGACAGGACTAT
